>Addgene plasmid #118155 | Lenti-(BB)-hPGK-KRAB-dCas9-P2A-BlastR | depositor partial sequence | sequence record 223213 | hPGK promoter
NNNNNNNGANNAGTTGGTGCCGATGGCCAGGCCGATGCTGTACTTCTTGTCCATCGACCCTCCGCCGGAA
CCGCCGGGCTCTTCTCCCTTCTCCAACCGGAGGATCACATCTGGCTTAGTAAGCTGATAACCCAAGGAAA
CCAGGTTCTTATAGTTCTCCAGCATCACATTTCTGTACACGATCTGCTGAGCAGTGTCCAGCAGCTTCCA
CTCCTCCCTGGTGAAGTCCACAAATACATCCTTGAAGGTCACCAGTGTCCGGGACCAGGCAGTTAGTGAC
TTAGCATCCATGGTGGCGGATCACCGGTCCTGGGGAGAGAGGTCGGTGATTCGGTCAACGAGGGAGCCGA
CTGCCGACGTGCGCTCCGGAGGCTTGCAGAATGCGGAACACCGCGCGGGCAGGAACAGGGCCCACACTAC
CGCCCCACACCCCGCCTCCCGCACCGCCCCTTCCCGGCCGCTGCTCTCGGCGCGCCCTGCTGAGCAGCCG
CTATTGGCCACAGCCCATCGCGGTCGGCGCGCTGCCATTGCTCCCTGGCGCTGTCCGTCTGCGAGGGTAC
TAGTGAGACGTGCGGCTTCCGTTTGTCACGTCCGGCACGCCGCGAACCGCAAGGAACCTTCCCGACTTAG
GGGCGGAGCAGGAAGCGTCGCCGGGGGGCCCACAAGGGTAGCGGCGAAGATCCGGGTGACGCTGCGAACG
GACGTGAAGAATGTGCGAGACCCAGGGTCGGCGCCGCTGCGTTTCCCGGAACCACGCCCAGAGCAGCCGC
GTCCCTGCGCAAACCCAGGGCTGCCTTGGAAAAGGCGCAACCCCAACCCCTTTCAAGACCTAGCTAGCGA
ATTCAAAAAAGCACCGACTCGGTGCCACTTTTTCAAGTTGATAACGGACTAGCCTTATTTTAACTTGCTA
TTTCTAGCTCTAAAACAGAGACGAAACAAAAAAAAGCAAGAACCCAAAAAAGATTTAAAAATTATTTTTA
GCGCAGTTAATGGAACAGGAACTAAATTTTACCCCAAAAATATTACGNGNAATCAGGAAATAAGGTTATT
GAGGTTNNNGGACCNNNCCTTNG
