[The description below was written by a language model from this plasmid's Addgene catalogue record.]
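Description:
Lenti-(BB)-hPGK-KRAB-dCas9-P2A-BlastR is an all-in-one lentiviral CRISPR interference (CRISPRi) vector built on the lentiCRISPRv2 backbone for expression in mammalian cells. It is propagated in bacteria as a high-copy plasmid under ampicillin selection, and the record lists a recombination-deficient strain as the growth host, as is common for lentiviral plasmids carrying repeated LTR sequences. Transduced mammalian cells are selected with blasticidin.

The roughly 4.9 kb insert is driven by the human PGK promoter and encodes catalytically inactive S. pyogenes Cas9 fused to a KRAB transcriptional repressor domain, with a C-terminal HA tag recorded on the insert. A P2A self-cleaving peptide links this fusion to a blasticidin resistance gene, so the repressor and the selection marker are produced from a single transcript as separate proteins. A second cassette uses a U6 promoter to express the sgRNA. In this "BB" (backbone) form it holds no targeting spacer, offering instead BsmBI sites for Golden Gate insertion of spacer oligonucleotides. The depositor notes a third BsmBI site in the promoter region that does not interfere with this cloning, and an N1396S substitution in dCas9 that is not known to affect function.

Once a spacer is inserted, the guide directs KRAB-dCas9 to a promoter or enhancer, silencing it without cutting DNA. The depositor describes a sister backbone using the core EF1a promoter and advises testing both in the cell type of interest, reporting that the hPGK version gives better knockdown in liver and pancreatic beta cells. Matched negative-control plasmids carrying guides against non-human sequences (BFP or EGFP) are also available. No feature table was provided, so the individual lentiviral elements cannot be itemised here.
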