Addgene plasmid #118155: Lenti-(BB)-hPGK-KRAB-dCas9-P2A-BlastR
Purpose: Catalytically inactive Cas9 from S. pyogenes with P2A-BlastR under the hPGK promoter, and cloning backbone for sgRNA. Contains BsmBI sites for insertion of spacer sequences.
Depositing lab: Jorge Ferrer. Depositing organization: Imperial College London. Publication: Human pancreatic islet three-dimensional chromatin architecture provides insights into the genetics of type 2 diabetes. Miguel-Escalada I, Bonas-Guarch S, Cebola I, Ponsa-Cobas J, Mendieta-Esteban J, Atla G, Javierre BM, Rolando DMY, Farabella I, Morgan CC, Garcia-Hurtado J, Beucher A, Moran I, Pasquali L, Ramos-Rodriguez M, Appel EVR, Linneberg A, Gjesing AP, Witte DR, Pedersen O, Grarup N, Ravassard P, Torrents D, Mercader JM, Piemonti L, Berney T, de Koning EJP, Kerr-Conte J, Pattou F, Fedko IO, Groop L, Prokopenko I, Hansen T, Marti-Renom MA, Fraser P, Ferrer J. Nat Genet. 2019 Jun 28. pii: 10.1038/s41588-019-0457-0. doi: 10.1038/s41588-019-0457-0. PubMed 31253982.
Backbone
  Vector backbone: lentiCRISPRv2
  Backbone manufacturer: Feng Zhang (Addgene #52961)
  Vector type: Mammalian Expression, Lentiviral, CRISPR
  Selectable markers: Blasticidin
Growth in bacteria
  Bacterial resistance: Ampicillin, 100 μg/mL
  Growth temperature: 37°C
  Growth strain: Stbl3
  Copy number: High Copy
Gene/Insert
  Gene/Insert name: KRAB-dCas9-P2A-BlastR
  Species: H. sapiens (human)
  Insert size (bp): 4908
  Promoter: hPGK and U6
  Tag / fusion protein: HA (C terminal on insert)
  Cloning method: Restriction Enzyme; 5′ cloning site Unknown (not destroyed); 3′ cloning site Unknown (not destroyed)
  Sequencing primers: 3′ CTTGCTGGGCACCTTGTACT
Terms and licenses: Academic/Nonprofit Terms; Industry Terms: Not Available to Industry
Depositor comments: We have also generated a version of this backbone with the core EF1a promoter driving the expression of KRAB-dCas9. We advise users to test both backbones in their cell type of interest. In our experience this backbone yields better knockdown in liver and pancreatic beta cells. Please visit https://www.biorxiv.org/content/early/2018/08/27/400291 for bioRxiv preprint. We have also made available plasmids to be used as negative controls, which contain non-human genome target sequences (BFP or EGFP). Please see Addgene #118161, #118162, #118163 and #118164. There is a third BsmBI site in the promoter region, which does not have an impact on the GoldenGate cloning. We recommend using the provided cloning protocol. Note: Plasmid contains a N1396S mutation in dCas9. This mutation is not known to affect plasmid function.
How to cite: Lenti-(BB)-hPGK-KRAB-dCas9-P2A-BlastR was a gift from Jorge Ferrer (Addgene plasmid # 118155 ; http://n2t.net/addgene:118155 ; RRID:Addgene_118155)
