LOCUS       Exported 15243 bp ds-DNA circular SYN 12-MAY-2021
DEFINITION  Catalytically inactive Cas9 from S. pyogenes with P2A-BlastR under
            the hPGK promoter, and cloning backbone for sgRNA. Contains BsmBI
            sites for insertion of spacer sequences..
ACCESSION   .
VERSION     .
KEYWORDS    Lenti-(BB)-hPGK-KRAB-dCas9-P2A-BlastR
SOURCE      synthetic DNA construct
  ORGANISM  synthetic DNA construct
REFERENCE   1 (bases 1 to 15243)
  AUTHORS   Miguel-Escalada I, Bonas-Guarch S, Cebola I, Ponsa-Cobas J,
            Mendieta-Esteban J, Atla G, Javierre BM, Rolando DMY, Farabella I,
            Morgan CC, Garcia-Hurtado J, Beucher A, Moran I, Pasquali L,
            Ramos-Rodriguez M, Appel EVR, Linneberg A, Gjesing AP, Witte DR,
            Pedersen O, Grarup N, Ravassard P, Torrents D, Mercader JM, Piemonti
            L, Berney T, de Koning EJP, Kerr-Conte J, Pattou F, Fedko IO, Groop
            L, Prokopenko I, Hansen T, Marti-Renom MA, Fraser P, Ferrer J
  TITLE     Human pancreatic islet three-dimensional chromatin architecture
            provides insights into the genetics of type 2 diabetes.
  JOURNAL   Nat Genet. 2019 Jun 28. pii: 10.1038/s41588-019-0457-0. doi:
            10.1038/s41588-019-0457-0.
  PUBMED    31253982
REFERENCE   2 (bases 1 to 15243)
  AUTHORS   .
  TITLE     Direct Submission
  JOURNAL   Exported May 12, 2021 from SnapGene Server 1.1.58
            http://www.snapgene.com
FEATURES             Location/Qualifiers
     source          1..15243
                     /organism="synthetic DNA construct"
                     /mol_type="other DNA"
     promoter        14..524
                     /label=hPGK promoter
                     /note="human phosphoglycerate kinase 1 promoter"
     primer_bind     443..461
                     /label=hPGK-F
                     /note="Human PGK promoter, forward primer"
     regulatory      537..546
                     /regulatory_class="other"
                     /note="vertebrate consensus sequence for strong initiation
                     of translation (Kozak, 1987)"
     CDS             573..758
                     /codon_start=1
                     /product="Kruppel-associated box (KRAB) transcriptional
                     repression domain from the human zinc finger protein ZNF10
                     (Margolin et al., 1994)"
                     /label=KRAB
                     /translation="RTLVTFKDVFVDFTREEWKLLDTAQQIVYRNVMLENYKNLVSLGY
                     QLTKPDVILRLEKGEEP"
     CDS             780..2498
                     /codon_start=1
                     /product="N-terminal portion of Streptococcus pyogenes Cas9
                     (Zetsche et al., 2015)"
                     /label=Cas9(N)
                     /translation="MDKKYSIGLAIGTNSVGWAVITDEYKVPSKKFKVLGNTDRHSIKK
                     NLIGALLFDSGETAEATRLKRTARRRYTRRKNRICYLQEIFSNEMAKVDDSFFHRLEES
                     FLVEEDKKHERHPIFGNIVDEVAYHEKYPTIYHLRKKLVDSTDKADLRLIYLALAHMIK
                     FRGHFLIEGDLNPDNSDVDKLFIQLVQTYNQLFEENPINASGVDAKAILSARLSKSRRL
                     ENLIAQLPGEKKNGLFGNLIALSLGLTPNFKSNFDLAEDAKLQLSKDTYDDDLDNLLAQ
                     IGDQYADLFLAAKNLSDAILLSDILRVNTEITKAPLSASMIKRYDEHHQDLTLLKALVR
                     QQLPEKYKEIFFDQSKNGYAGYIDGGASQEEFYKFIKPILEKMDGTEELLVKLNREDLL
                     RKQRTFDNGSIPHQIHLGELHAILRRQEDFYPFLKDNREKIEKILTFRIPYYVGPLARG
                     NSRFAWMTRKSEETITPWNFEEVVDKGASAQSFIERMTNFDKNLPNEKVLPKHSLLYEY
                     FTVYNELTKVKYVTEGMRKPAFLSGEQKKAIVDLLFKTNRKVTVKQLKEDYFKKIE"
     CDS             4887..4913
                     /codon_start=1
                     /product="HA (human influenza hemagglutinin) epitope tag"
                     /label=HA
                     /translation="YPYDVPDYA"
     CDS             4932..4952
                     /codon_start=1
                     /product="nuclear localization signal of SV40 (simian virus
                     40) large T antigen"
                     /label=SV40 NLS
                     /translation="PKKKRKV"
     CDS             4959..4979
                     /codon_start=1
                     /product="nuclear localization signal of SV40 (simian virus
                     40) large T antigen"
                     /label=SV40 NLS
                     /translation="PKKKRKV"
     CDS             5025..5081
                     /codon_start=1
                     /product="2A peptide from porcine teschovirus-1
                     polyprotein"
                     /label=P2A
                     /note="Eukaryotic ribosomes fail to insert a peptide bond
                     between the Gly and Pro residues, yielding separate
                     polypeptides."
                     /translation="ATNFSLLKQAGDVEENPGP"
     CDS             5082..5480
                     /codon_start=1
                     /gene="Aspergillus terreus BSD"
                     /product="blasticidin S deaminase"
                     /label=BSD
                     /note="confers resistance to blasticidin"
                     /translation="MAKPLSQEESTLIERATATINSIPISEDYSVASAALSSDGRIFTG
                     VNVYHFTGGPCAELVVLGTAAAAAAGNLTCIVAIGNENRGILSPCGRCRQVLLDLHPGI
                     KAIVKDSDGQPTAVGIRELLPSGYVWEG"
     misc_feature    5505..6093
                     /label=WPRE
                     /note="woodchuck hepatitis virus posttranscriptional
                     regulatory element"
     primer_bind     complement(5558..5578)
                     /label=WPRE-R
                     /note="WPRE, reverse primer"
     CDS             complement(5976..5987)
                     /codon_start=1
                     /product="Factor Xa recognition and cleavage site"
                     /label=Factor Xa site
                     /translation="IEGR"
     LTR             6165..6398
                     /label=3' LTR (Delta-U3)
                     /note="self-inactivating 3' long terminal repeat (LTR) from
                     HIV-1"
     primer_bind     complement(6424..6441)
                     /label=BGH-rev
                     /note="Bovine growth hormone terminator, reverse primer.
                     Also called BGH reverse"
     polyA_signal    6430..6654
                     /label=bGH poly(A) signal
                     /note="bovine growth hormone polyadenylation signal"
     rep_origin      6700..7128
                     /direction=RIGHT
                     /label=f1 ori
                     /note="f1 bacteriophage origin of replication; arrow
                     indicates direction of (+) strand synthesis"
     primer_bind     complement(6787..6806)
                     /label=F1ori-R
                     /note="F1 origin, reverse primer"
     primer_bind     6997..7018
                     /label=F1ori-F
                     /note="F1 origin, forward primer"
     primer_bind     complement(7137..7157)
                     /label=pBABE 3'
                     /note="SV40 enhancer, reverse primer for pBABE vectors"
     promoter        7142..7471
                     /label=SV40 promoter
                     /note="SV40 enhancer and early promoter"
     rep_origin      7322..7457
                     /label=SV40 ori
                     /note="SV40 origin of replication"
     primer_bind     7384..7403
                     /label=SV40pro-F
                     /note="SV40 promoter/origin, forward primer"
     promoter        7519..7566
                     /label=EM7 promoter
                     /note="synthetic bacterial promoter "
     CDS             7585..7959
                     /codon_start=1
                     /gene="Sh ble from Streptoalloteichus hindustanus"
                     /product="antibiotic-binding protein"
                     /label=BleoR
                     /note="confers resistance to bleomycin, phleomycin, and
                     Zeocin(TM)"
                     /translation="MAKLTSAVPVLTARDVAGAVEFWTDRLGFSRDFVEDDFAGVVRDD
                     VTLFISAVQDQVVPDNTLAWVWVRGLDELYAEWSEVVSTNFRDASGPAMTEIGEQPWGR
                     EFALRDPAGNCVHFVAEEQD"
     polyA_signal    8089..8210
                     /label=SV40 poly(A) signal
                     /note="SV40 polyadenylation signal"
     primer_bind     complement(8126..8145)
                     /label=SV40pA-R
                     /note="SV40 polyA, reverse primer"
     primer_bind     8180..8199
                     /label=EBV-rev
                     /note="SV40 polyA terminator, reverse primer"
     primer_bind     complement(8259..8275)
                     /label=M13 rev
                     /note="common sequencing primer, one of multiple similar
                     variants"
     primer_bind     complement(8259..8275)
                     /label=M13 Reverse
                     /note="In lacZ gene. Also called M13-rev"
     primer_bind     complement(8272..8294)
                     /label=M13/pUC Reverse
                     /note="In lacZ gene"
     protein_bind    8283..8299
                     /label=lac operator
                     /bound_moiety="lac repressor encoded by lacI"
                     /note="The lac repressor binds to the lac operator to
                     inhibit transcription in E. coli. This inhibition can be
                     relieved by adding lactose or
                     isopropyl-beta-D-thiogalactopyranoside (IPTG)."
     promoter        complement(8307..8337)
                     /label=lac promoter
                     /note="promoter for the E. coli lac operon"
     protein_bind    8352..8373
                     /label=CAP binding site
                     /bound_moiety="E. coli catabolite activator protein"
                     /note="CAP binding activates transcription in the presence
                     of cAMP."
     primer_bind     complement(8490..8507)
                     /label=L4440
                     /note="L4440 vector, forward primer"
     rep_origin      complement(8661..9249)
                     /direction=LEFT
                     /label=ori
                     /note="high-copy-number ColE1/pMB1/pBR322/pUC origin of
                     replication"
     primer_bind     complement(8741..8760)
                     /label=pBR322ori-F
                     /note="pBR322 origin, forward primer"
     CDS             complement(9420..10280)
                     /codon_start=1
                     /gene="bla"
                     /product="beta-lactamase"
                     /label=AmpR
                     /note="confers resistance to ampicillin, carbenicillin, and
                     related antibiotics"
                     /translation="MSIQHFRVALIPFFAAFCLPVFAHPETLVKVKDAEDQLGARVGYI
                     ELDLNSGKILESFRPEERFPMMSTFKVLLCGAVLSRIDAGQEQLGRRIHYSQNDLVEYS
                     PVTEKHLTDGMTVRELCSAAITMSDNTAANLLLTTIGGPKELTAFLHNMGDHVTRLDRW
                     EPELNEAIPNDERDTTMPVAMATTLRKLLTGELLTLASRQQLIDWMEADKVAGPLLRSA
                     LPAGWFIADKSGAGERGSRGIIAALGPDGKPSRIVVIYTTGSQATMDERNRQIAEIGAS
                     LIKHW"
     primer_bind     10043..10062
                     /label=Amp-R
                     /note="Ampicillin resistance gene, reverse primer"
     promoter        complement(10281..10385)
                     /gene="bla"
                     /label=AmpR promoter
     primer_bind     complement(10460..10479)
                     /label=pRS-marker
                     /note="pRS vectors, use to sequence yeast selectable
                     marker"
     enhancer        10651..11030
                     /label=CMV enhancer
                     /note="human cytomegalovirus immediate early enhancer"
     promoter        11032..11230
                     /label=CMV promoter
                     /note="human cytomegalovirus (CMV) immediate early
                     promoter"
     primer_bind     11185..11205
                     /label=CMV-F
                     /note="Human CMV immediate early promoter, forward primer"
     LTR             11248..11428
                     /label=5' LTR (truncated)
                     /note="truncated 5' long terminal repeat (LTR) from HIV-1"
     misc_feature    11475..11600
                     /label=HIV-1 Psi
                     /note="packaging signal of human immunodeficiency virus
                     type 1"
     misc_feature    12093..12326
                     /label=RRE
                     /note="The Rev response element (RRE) of HIV-1 allows for
                     Rev-dependent mRNA export from the nucleus to the
                     cytoplasm."
     CDS             12511..12555
                     /codon_start=1
                     /product="antigenic peptide corresponding to amino acids
                     655 to 669 of the HIV envelope protein gp41 (Lutje Hulsik
                     et al., 2013)"
                     /label=gp41 peptide
                     /note="recognized by the 2H10 single-chain llama nanobody"
                     /translation="KNEQELLELDKWASL"
     misc_feature    12853..12970
                     /label=cPPT/CTS
                     /note="central polypurine tract and central termination
                     sequence of HIV-1"
     promoter        13021..13261
                     /label=U6 promoter
                     /note="RNA polymerase III promoter for human U6 snRNA"
     primer_bind     13021..13041
                     /label=hU6-F
                     /note="Human U6 promoter, forward primer"
     primer_bind     13192..13211
                     /label=LKO.1 5'
                     /note="Human U6 promoter, forward primer"
     misc_RNA        15151..15226
                     /label=gRNA scaffold
                     /note="guide RNA scaffold for the Streptococcus pyogenes
                     CRISPR/Cas9 system"
ORIGIN
        1 ctaggtcttg aaaggggttg gggttgcgcc ttttccaagg cagccctggg tttgcgcagg
       61 gacgcggctg ctctgggcgt ggttccggga aacgcagcgg cgccgaccct gggtctcgca
      121 cattcttcac gtccgttcgc agcgtcaccc ggatcttcgc cgctaccctt gtgggccccc
      181 cggcgacgct tcctgctccg cccctaagtc gggaaggttc cttgcggttc gcggcgtgcc
      241 ggacgtgaca aacggaagcc gcacgtctca ctagtaccct cgcagacgga cagcgccagg
      301 gagcaatggc agcgcgccga ccgcgatggg ctgtggccaa tagcggctgc tcagcagggc
      361 gcgccgagag cagcggccgg gaaggggcgg tgcgggaggc ggggtgtggg gcggtagtgt
      421 gggccctgtt cctgcccgcg cggtgttccg cattctgcaa gcctccggag cgcacgtcgg
      481 cagtcggctc cctcgttgac cgaatcaccg acctctctcc ccaggaccgg tgatccgcca
      541 ccatggatgc taagtcacta actgcctggt cccggacact ggtgaccttc aaggatgtat
      601 ttgtggactt caccagggag gagtggaagc tgctggacac tgctcagcag atcgtgtaca
      661 gaaatgtgat gctggagaac tataagaacc tggtttcctt gggttatcag cttactaagc
      721 cagatgtgat cctccggttg gagaagggag aagagcccgg cggttccggc ggagggtcga
      781 tggacaagaa gtacagcatc ggcctggcca tcggcaccaa ctctgtcggc tgggccgtga
      841 tcaccgacga gtacaaggtg cccagcaaga aattcaaggt gctgggcaac accgaccggc
      901 acagcatcaa gaagaacctg atcggcgccc tgctgttcga cagcggagaa acagccgagg
      961 ccacccggct gaagagaacc gccagaagaa gatacaccag acggaagaac cggatctgct
     1021 atctgcaaga gatcttcagc aacgagatgg ccaaggtgga cgacagcttc ttccacagac
     1081 tggaagagtc cttcctggtg gaagaggata agaagcacga gcggcacccc atcttcggca
     1141 acatcgtgga cgaggtggcc taccacgaga agtaccccac catctaccac ctgagaaaga
     1201 aactggtgga cagcaccgac aaggccgacc tgcggctgat ctatctggcc ctggcccaca
     1261 tgatcaagtt ccggggccac ttcctgatcg agggcgacct gaaccccgac aacagcgacg
     1321 tggacaagct gttcatccag ctggtgcaga cctacaacca gctgttcgag gaaaacccca
     1381 tcaacgccag cggcgtggac gccaaggcca tcctgtctgc cagactgagc aagagcagac
     1441 ggctggaaaa tctgatcgcc cagctgcccg gcgagaagaa gaatggcctg ttcggcaacc
     1501 tgattgccct gagcctgggc ctgaccccca acttcaagag caacttcgac ctggccgagg
     1561 atgccaaact gcagctgagc aaggacacct acgacgacga cctggacaac ctgctggccc
     1621 agatcggcga ccagtacgcc gacctgtttc tggccgccaa gaacctgtcc gacgccatcc
     1681 tgctgagcga catcctgaga gtgaacaccg agatcaccaa ggcccccctg agcgcctcta
     1741 tgatcaagag atacgacgag caccaccagg acctgaccct gctgaaagct ctcgtgcggc
     1801 agcagctgcc tgagaagtac aaagagattt tcttcgacca gagcaagaac ggctacgccg
     1861 gctacatcga tggcggagcc agccaggaag agttctacaa gttcatcaag cccatcctgg
     1921 aaaagatgga cggcaccgag gaactgctcg tgaagctgaa cagagaggac ctgctgcgga
     1981 agcagcggac cttcgacaac ggcagcatcc cccaccagat ccacctggga gagctgcacg
     2041 ccattctgcg gcggcaggaa gatttttacc cattcctgaa ggacaaccgg gaaaagatcg
     2101 agaagatcct gaccttccgc atcccctact acgtgggccc tctggccagg ggaaacagca
     2161 gattcgcctg gatgaccaga aagagcgagg aaaccatcac cccctggaac ttcgaggaag
     2221 tggtggacaa gggcgccagc gcccagagct tcatcgagcg gatgaccaac ttcgataaga
     2281 acctgcccaa cgagaaggtg ctgcccaagc acagcctgct gtacgagtac ttcaccgtgt
     2341 acaacgagct gaccaaagtg aaatacgtga ccgagggaat gagaaagccc gccttcctga
     2401 gcggcgagca gaaaaaagcc atcgtggacc tgctgttcaa gaccaaccgg aaagtgaccg
     2461 tgaagcagct gaaagaggac tacttcaaga aaatcgagtg cttcgactcc gtggaaatct
     2521 ccggcgtgga agatcggttc aacgcctccc tgggcacata ccacgatctg ctgaaaatta
     2581 tcaaggacaa ggacttcctg gacaatgagg aaaacgagga cattctggaa gatatcgtgc
     2641 tgaccctgac actgtttgag gacagagaga tgatcgagga acggctgaaa acctatgccc
     2701 acctgttcga cgacaaagtg atgaagcagc tgaagcggcg gagatacacc ggctggggca
     2761 ggctgagccg gaagctgatc aacggcatcc gggacaagca gtccggcaag acaatcctgg
     2821 atttcctgaa gtccgacggc ttcgccaaca gaaacttcat gcagctgatc cacgacgaca
     2881 gcctgacctt taaagaggac atccagaaag cccaggtgtc cggccagggc gatagcctgc
     2941 acgagcacat tgccaatctg gccggcagcc ccgccattaa gaagggcatc ctgcagacag
     3001 tgaaggtggt ggacgagctc gtgaaagtga tgggccggca caagcccgag aacatcgtga
     3061 tcgaaatggc cagagagaac cagaccaccc agaagggaca gaagaacagc cgcgagagaa
     3121 tgaagcggat cgaagagggc atcaaagagc tgggcagcca gatcctgaaa gaacaccccg
     3181 tggaaaacac ccagctgcag aacgagaagc tgtacctgta ctacctgcag aatgggcggg
     3241 atatgtacgt ggaccaggaa ctggacatca accggctgtc cgactacgat gtggacgcta
     3301 tcgtgcctca gagctttctg aaggacgact ccatcgataa caaagtgctg actcggagcg
     3361 acaagaaccg gggcaagagc gacaacgtgc cctccgaaga ggtcgtgaag aagatgaaga
     3421 actactggcg ccagctgctg aatgccaagc tgattaccca gaggaagttc gacaatctga
     3481 ccaaggccga gagaggcggc ctgagcgaac tggataaggc cggcttcatc aagagacagc
     3541 tggtggaaac ccggcagatc acaaagcacg tggcacagat cctggactcc cggatgaaca
     3601 ctaagtacga cgagaacgac aaactgatcc gggaagtgaa agtgatcacc ctgaagtcca
     3661 agctggtgtc cgatttccgg aaggatttcc agttttacaa agtgcgcgag atcaacaact
     3721 accaccacgc ccacgacgcc tacctgaacg ccgtcgtggg aaccgccctg atcaaaaagt
     3781 accctaagct ggaaagcgag ttcgtgtacg gcgactacaa ggtgtacgac gtgcggaaga
     3841 tgatcgccaa gagcgagcag gaaatcggca aggctaccgc caagtacttc ttctacagca
     3901 acatcatgaa ctttttcaag accgagatta ccctggccaa cggcgagatc cggaagcggc
     3961 ctctgatcga gacaaacggc gaaacaggcg agatcgtgtg ggataagggc cgggactttg
     4021 ccaccgtgcg gaaagtgctg tctatgcccc aagtgaatat cgtgaaaaag accgaggtgc
     4081 agacaggcgg cttcagcaaa gagtctatcc tgcccaagag gaacagcgac aagctgatcg
     4141 ccagaaagaa ggactgggac cctaagaagt acggcggctt cgacagcccc accgtggcct
     4201 attctgtgct ggtggtggcc aaagtggaaa agggcaagtc caagaaactg aagagtgtga
     4261 aagagctgct ggggatcacc atcatggaaa gaagcagctt cgagaagaat cccatcgact
     4321 ttctggaagc caagggctac aaagaagtga aaaaggacct gatcatcaag ctgcctaagt
     4381 actccctgtt cgagctggaa aacggccgga agagaatgct ggcctctgcc ggcgaactgc
     4441 agaagggaaa cgaactggcc ctgccctcca aatatgtgaa cttcctgtac ctggccagcc
     4501 actatgagaa gctgaagggc tcccccgagg ataatgagca gaaacagctg tttgtggaac
     4561 agcacaaaca ctacctggac gagatcatcg agcagatcag cgagttctcc aagagagtga
     4621 tcctggccga cgctaatctg gacaaggtgc tgagcgccta caacaagcac agagacaagc
     4681 ctatcagaga gcaggccgag aatatcatcc acctgtttac cctgaccagt ctgggagccc
     4741 ctgccgcctt caagtacttt gacaccacca tcgaccggaa gaggtacacc agcaccaaag
     4801 aggtgctgga cgccaccctg atccaccaga gcatcaccgg cctgtacgag acacggatcg
     4861 acctgtctca gctgggaggc gacgcctatc cctatgacgt gcccgattat gccagcctgg
     4921 gcagcggctc ccccaagaaa aaacgcaagg tggaagatcc taagaaaaag cggaaagtgg
     4981 acggcattgg tagtgggagc aacggcagca gcggggatcc ggccgcaaca aacttctctc
     5041 tgctgaaaca agccggagat gtcgaagaga atcctggacc gatggccaag cctttgtctc
     5101 aagaagaatc caccctcatt gaaagagcaa cggctacaat caacagcatc cccatctctg
     5161 aagactacag cgtcgccagc gcagctctct ctagcgacgg ccgcatcttc actggtgtca
     5221 atgtatatca ttttactggg ggaccttgtg cagaactcgt ggtgctgggc actgctgctg
     5281 ctgcggcagc tggcaacctg acttgtatcg tcgcgatcgg aaatgagaac aggggcatct
     5341 tgagcccctg cggacggtgc cgacaggtgc ttctcgatct gcatcctggg atcaaagcca
     5401 tagtgaagga cagtgatgga cagccgacgg cagttgggat tcgtgaattg ctgccctctg
     5461 gttatgtgtg ggagggctaa gaattcgata tcaagcttat cggtaatcaa cctctggatt
     5521 acaaaatttg tgaaagattg actggtattc ttaactatgt tgctcctttt acgctatgtg
     5581 gatacgctgc tttaatgcct ttgtatcatg ctattgcttc ccgtatggct ttcattttct
     5641 cctccttgta taaatcctgg ttgctgtctc tttatgagga gttgtggccc gttgtcaggc
     5701 aacgtggcgt ggtgtgcact gtgtttgctg acgcaacccc cactggttgg ggcattgcca
     5761 ccacctgtca gctcctttcc gggactttcg ctttccccct ccctattgcc acggcggaac
     5821 tcatcgccgc ctgccttgcc cgctgctgga caggggctcg gctgttgggc actgacaatt
     5881 ccgtggtgtt gtcggggaaa tcatcgtcct ttccttggct gctcgcctgt gttgccacct
     5941 ggattctgcg cgggacgtcc ttctgctacg tcccttcggc cctcaatcca gcggaccttc
     6001 cttcccgcgg cctgctgccg gctctgcggc ctcttccgcg tcttcgcctt cgccctcaga
     6061 cgagtcggat ctccctttgg gccgcctccc cgcgtcgact ttaagaccaa tgacttacaa
     6121 ggcagctgta gatcttagcc actttttaaa agaaaagggg ggactggaag ggctaattca
     6181 ctcccaacga agacaagatc tgctttttgc ttgtactggg tctctctggt tagaccagat
     6241 ctgagcctgg gagctctctg gctaactagg gaacccactg cttaagcctc aataaagctt
     6301 gccttgagtg cttcaagtag tgtgtgcccg tctgttgtgt gactctggta actagagatc
     6361 cctcagaccc ttttagtcag tgtggaaaat ctctagcagg gcccgtttaa acccgctgat
     6421 cagcctcgac tgtgccttct agttgccagc catctgttgt ttgcccctcc cccgtgcctt
     6481 ccttgaccct ggaaggtgcc actcccactg tcctttccta ataaaatgag gaaattgcat
     6541 cgcattgtct gagtaggtgt cattctattc tggggggtgg ggtggggcag gacagcaagg
     6601 gggaggattg ggaagacaat agcaggcatg ctggggatgc ggtgggctct atggcttctg
     6661 aggcggaaag aaccagctgg ggctctaggg ggtatccccn nnnnnnnnnn nnnnnnnnnn
     6721 nnnnnnnnnn nnnnnnnnnn nnnnnnnnnn nnnnnnnnnn nnnnnnnnnn nnnnnnnnnn
     6781 nnnnnnnnnn nnnnnnnnnn nnnnnnnnnn nnnnnnnnnn nnncnnnnnn nnnnnnnnnn
     6841 nnnnnnnnnn nnnnnnnnnn nnnnnnnnnn nnnnnnnnnn nnnnnnnnnn nnnnnnnnnn
     6901 nnnnnnnnnn nnnnnannnn nnnnnnnnnn nnnnnnnnnn nnnnnnnnnn nnnnnnnnnn
     6961 nnnnnccttt gacgttggag tccacgttct ttaatagtgg actcttgttc caaactggaa
     7021 caacactcaa ccctatctcg gtctattctt ttgatttata agggattttg ccgatttcgg
     7081 cctattggtt aaaaaatgag ctgatttaac aaaaatttaa cgcgaattaa ttctgtggaa
     7141 tgtgtgtcag ttagggtgtg gaaagtcccc aggctcccca gcaggcagaa gtatgcaaag
     7201 catgcatctc aattagtcag caaccaggtg tggaaagtcc ccaggctccc cagcaggcag
     7261 aagtatgcaa agcatgcatc tcaattagtc agcaaccata gtcccgcccc taactccgcc
     7321 catcccgccc ctaactccgc ccagttccgc ccattctccg ccccatggct gactaatttt
     7381 ttttatttat gcagaggccg aggccgcctc tgcctctgag ctattccaga agtagtgagg
     7441 aggctttttt ggaggcctag gcttttgcaa aaagctcccg ggagcttgta tatccatttt
     7501 cggatctgat cagcacgtgt tgacaattaa tcatcggcat agtatatcgg catagtataa
     7561 tacgacaagg tgaggaacta aaccatggcc aagttgacca gtgccgttcc ggtgctcacc
     7621 gcgcgcgacg tcgccggagc ggtcgagttc tggaccgacc ggctcgggtt ctcccgggac
     7681 ttcgtggagg acgacttcgc cggtgtggtc cgggacgacg tgaccctgtt catcagcgcg
     7741 gtccaggacc aggtggtgcc ggacaacacc ctggcctggg tgtgggtgcg cggcctggac
     7801 gagctgtacg ccgagtggtc ggaggtcgtg tccacgaact tccgggacgc ctccgggccg
     7861 gccatgaccg agatcggcga gcagccgtgg gggcgggagt tcgccctgcg cgacccggcc
     7921 ggcaactgcg tgcacttcgt ggccgaggag caggactgac acgtgctacg agatttcgat
     7981 tccaccgccg ccttctatga aaggttgggc ttcggaatcg ttttccggga cgccggctgg
     8041 atgatcctcc agcgcgggga tctcatgctg gagttcttcg cccaccccaa cttgtttatt
     8101 gcagcttata atggttacaa ataaagcaat agcatcacaa atttcacaaa taaagcattt
     8161 ttttcactgc attctagttg tggtttgtcc aaactcatca atgtatctta tcatgtctgt
     8221 ataccgtcga cctctagcta gagcttggcg taatcatggt catagctgtt tcctgtgtga
     8281 aattgttatc cgctcacaat tccacacaac atacgagccg gaagcataaa gtgtaaagcc
     8341 tggggtgcct aatgagtgag ctaactcaca ttaattgcgt tgcgctcact gcccgctttc
     8401 cagtcgggaa acctgtcgtg ccagctgcat taatgaatcg gccaacgcgc ggggagaggc
     8461 ggtttgcgta ttgggcgctc ttccgcttcc tcgctcactg actcgctgcg ctcggtcgtt
     8521 cggctgcggc gagcggtatc agctcactca aaggcggtaa tacggttatc cacagaatca
     8581 ggggataacg caggaaagaa catgtgagca aaaggccagc aaaaggccag gaaccgtaaa
     8641 aaggccgcgt tgctggcgtt tttccatagg ctccgccccc ctgacgagca tcacaaaaat
     8701 cgacgctcaa gtcagaggtg gcgaaacccg acaggactat aaagatacca ggcgtttccc
     8761 cctggaagct ccctcgtgcg ctctcctgtt ccgaccctgc cgcttaccgg atacctgtcc
     8821 gcctttctcc cttcgggaag cgtggcgctt tctcatagct cacgctgtag gtatctcagt
     8881 tcggtgtagg tcgttcgctc caagctgggc tgtgtgcacg aaccccccgt tcagcccgac
     8941 cgctgcgcct tatccggtaa ctatcgtctt gagtccaacc cggtaagaca cgacttatcg
     9001 ccactggcag cagccactgg taacaggatt agcagagcga ggtatgtagg cggtgctaca
     9061 gagttcttga agtggtggcc taactacggc tacactagaa gaacagtatt tggtatctgc
     9121 gctctgctga agccagttac cttcggaaaa agagttggta gctcttgatc cggcaaacaa
     9181 accaccgctg gtagcggtgg tttttttgtt tgcaagcagc agattacgcg cagaaaaaaa
     9241 ggatctcaag aagatccttt gatcttttct acggggtctg acgctcagtg gaacgaaaac
     9301 tcacgttaag ggattttggt catgagatta tcaaaaagga tcttcaccta gatcctttta
     9361 aattaaaaat gaagttttaa atcaatctaa agtatatatg agtaaacttg gtctgacagt
     9421 taccaatgct taatcagtga ggcacctatc tcagcgatct gtctatttcg ttcatccata
     9481 gttgcctgac tccccgtcgt gtagataact acgatacggg agggcttacc atctggcccc
     9541 agtgctgcaa tgataccgcg agacccacgc tcaccggctc cagatttatc agcaataaac
     9601 cagccagccg gaagggccga gcgcagaagt ggtcctgcaa ctttatccgc ctccatccag
     9661 tctattaatt gttgccggga agctagagta agtagttcgc cagttaatag tttgcgcaac
     9721 gttgttgcca ttgctacagg catcgtggtg tcacgctcgt cgtttggtat ggcttcattc
     9781 agctccggtt cccaacgatc aaggcgagtt acatgatccc ccatgttgtg caaaaaagcg
     9841 gttagctcct tcggtcctcc gatcgttgtc agaagtaagt tggccgcagt gttatcactc
     9901 atggttatgg cagcactgca taattctctt actgtcatgc catccgtaag atgcttttct
     9961 gtgactggtg agtactcaac caagtcattc tgagaatagt gtatgcggcg accgagttgc
    10021 tcttgcccgg cgtcaatacg ggataatacc gcgccacata gcagaacttt aaaagtgctc
    10081 atcattggaa aacgttcttc ggggcgaaaa ctctcaagga tcttaccgct gttgagatcc
    10141 agttcgatgt aacccactcg tgcacccaac tgatcttcag catcttttac tttcaccagc
    10201 gtttctgggt gagcaaaaac aggaaggcaa aatgccgcaa aaaagggaat aagggcgaca
    10261 cggaaatgtt gaatactcat actcttcctt tttcaatatt attgaagcat ttatcagggt
    10321 tattgtctca tgagcggata catatttgaa tgtatttaga aaaataaaca aataggggtt
    10381 ccgcgcacat ttccccgaaa agtgccacct gacgtcgacg gatcgggaga tctcccgatc
    10441 ccctatggtg cactctcagt acaatctgct ctgatgccgc atagttaagc cagtatctgc
    10501 tccctgcttg tgtgttggag gtcgctgagt agtgcgcgag caaaatttaa gctacaacaa
    10561 ggcaaggctt gaccgacaat tgcatgaaga atctgcttag ggttaggcgt tttgcgctgc
    10621 ttcgcgatgt acgggccaga tatacgcgtt gacattgatt attgactagt tattaatagt
    10681 aatcaattac ggggtcatta gttcatagcc catatatgga gttccgcgtt acataactta
    10741 cggtaaatgg cccgcctggc tgaccgccca acgacccccg cccattgacg tcaataatga
    10801 cgtatgttcc catagtaacg ccaataggga ctttccattg acgtcaatgg gtggagtatt
    10861 tacggtaaac tgcccacttg gcagtacatc aagtgtatca tatgccaagt acgcccccta
    10921 ttgacgtcaa tgacggtaaa tggcccgcct ggcattatgc ccagtacatg accttatggg
    10981 actttcctac ttggcagtac atctacgtat tagtcatcgc tattaccatg gtgatgcggt
    11041 tttggcagta catcaatggg cgtggatagc ggtttgactc acggggattt ccaagtctcc
    11101 accccattga cgtcaatggg agtttgtttt ggcaccaaaa tcaacgggac tttccaaaat
    11161 gtcgtaacaa ctccgcccca ttgacgcaaa tgggcggtag gcgtgtacgg tgggaggtct
    11221 atataagcag cgcgttttgc ctgtactggg tctctctggt tagaccagat ctgagcctgg
    11281 gagctctctg gctaactagg gaacccactg cttaagcctc aataaagctt gccttgagtg
    11341 cttcaagtag tgtgtgcccg tctgttgtgt gactctggta actagagatc cctcagaccc
    11401 ttttagtcag tgtggaaaat ctctagcagt ggcgcccgaa cagggacttg aaagcgaaag
    11461 ggaaaccaga ggagctctct cgacgcagga ctcggcttgc tgaagcgcgc acggcaagag
    11521 gcgaggggcg gcgactggtg agtacgccaa aaattttgac tagcggaggc tagaaggaga
    11581 gagatgggtg cgagagcgtc agtattaagc gggggagaat tagatcgcga tgggaaaaaa
    11641 ttcggttaag gccaggggga aagaaaaaat ataaattaaa acatatagta tgggcaagca
    11701 gggagctaga acgattcgca gttaatcctg gcctgttaga aacatcagaa ggctgtagac
    11761 aaatactggg acagctacaa ccatcccttc agacaggatc agaagaactt agatcattat
    11821 ataatacagt agcaaccctc tattgtgtgc atcaaaggat agagataaaa gacaccaagg
    11881 aagctttaga caagatagag gaagagcaaa acaaaagtaa gaccaccgca cagcaagcgg
    11941 ccgctgatct tcagacctgg aggaggagat atgagggaca attggagaag tgaattatat
    12001 aaatataaag tagtaaaaat tgaaccatta ggagtagcac ccaccaaggc aaagagaaga
    12061 gtggtgcaga gagaaaaaag agcagtggga ataggagctt tgttccttgg gttcttggga
    12121 gcagcaggaa gcactatggg cgcagcgtca atgacgctga cggtacaggc cagacaatta
    12181 ttgtctggta tagtgcagca gcagaacaat ttgctgaggg ctattgaggc gcaacagcat
    12241 ctgttgcaac tcacagtctg gggcatcaag cagctccagg caagaatcct ggctgtggaa
    12301 agatacctaa aggatcaaca gctcctgggg atttggggtt gctctggaaa actcatttgc
    12361 accactgctg tgccttggaa tgctagttgg agtaataaat ctctggaaca gatttggaat
    12421 cacacgacct ggatggagtg ggacagagaa attaacaatt acacaagctt aatacactcc
    12481 ttaattgaag aatcgcaaaa ccagcaagaa aagaatgaac aagaattatt ggaattagat
    12541 aaatgggcaa gtttgtggaa ttggtttaac ataacaaatt ggctgtggta tataaaatta
    12601 ttcataatga tagtaggagg cttggtaggt ttaagaatag tttttgctgt actttctata
    12661 gtgaatagag ttaggcaggg atattcacca ttatcgtttc agacccacct cccaaccccg
    12721 aggggacccg acaggcccga aggaatagaa gaagaaggtg gagagagaga cagagacaga
    12781 tccattcgat tagtgaacgg atcggcactg cgtgcgccaa ttctgcagac aaatggcagt
    12841 attcatccac aattttaaaa gaaaaggggg gattgggggg tacagtgcag gggaaagaat
    12901 agtagacata atagcaacag acatacaaac taaagaatta caaaaacaaa ttacaaaaat
    12961 tcaaaatttt cgggtttatt acagggacag cagagatcca gtttggttaa ttaaggtacc
    13021 gagggcctat ttcccatgat tccttcatat ttgcatatac gatacaaggc tgttagagag
    13081 ataattagaa ttaatttgac tgtaaacaca aagatattag tacaaaatac gtgacgtaga
    13141 aagtaataat ttcttgggta gtttgcagtt ttaaaattat gttttaaaat ggactatcat
    13201 atgcttaccg taacttgaaa gtatttcgat ttcttggctt tatatatctt gtggaaagga
    13261 cgaaacaccg gagacggttg taaatgagca cacaaaatac acatgctaaa atattatatt
    13321 ctatgacctt tataaaatca accaaaatct tctttttaat aactttagta tcaataatta
    13381 gaatttttat gttccttttt gcaaactttt aataaaaatg agcaaaataa aaaaacgcta
    13441 gttttagtaa ctcgcgttgt tttcttcacc tttaataata gctactccac cacttgttcc
    13501 taagcggtca gctcctgctt caatcatttt ttgagcatct tcaaatgttc taactccacc
    13561 agctgcttta actaaagcat tgtctttaac aactgacttc attagtttaa catcttcaaa
    13621 tgttgcacct gattttgaaa atcctgttga tgttttaaca aattctaatc cagcttcaac
    13681 agctatttca caagctttca tgatttcttc ttttgttaat aaacaatttt ccataataca
    13741 tttaacaaca tgtgatccag ctgctttttt tacagctttc atgtcttcta aaactaattc
    13801 ataatttttg tcttttaatg caccaatatt taataccata tcaatttctg ttgcaccatc
    13861 tttaattgct tcagaaactt cgaatgcttt tgtagctgtt gtgcatgcac ctagaggaaa
    13921 acctacaaca tttgttattc ctacatttgt gccttttaat aattctttac aatagcttgt
    13981 tcaatatgaa ttaacacaaa ctgttgcaaa atcaaattca attgcttcat cacataattg
    14041 tttaatttca gctttcgtag catcttgttt taataatgtg tgatctatat atttgtttag
    14101 tttcattttt tctcctatat attcattttt aattttaatt ctttaataat ttcgtctact
    14161 ttaactttag cgttttgaac agattcacca acacctataa aataaatttt tagtttaggt
    14221 tcagttccac ttgggcgaac agcaaatcat gacttatctt ctaaataaaa ttttagtaag
    14281 tcttgtcctg gcatattata cattccatcg atgtagtctt caacattaac aactttaagt
    14341 ccagcaattt gagttaaggg tgttgctctc aatgatttca ttaatggttc aatttttaat
    14401 ttcttttctt ctggtttaaa attcaagttt aaagtgaaag tgtaatatgc acccatttct
    14461 ttaaataaat cttctaaata gtctactaat gttttatttt gttttttata aaatcaagca
    14521 gcctctgcta ttaatataga agcttgtatt ccatctttat ctctagctga gtcatcaatt
    14581 acatatccat aactttcttc ataagcaaaa acaaaattta atccgttatc ttcttcttta
    14641 gcaatttctc tacccattca tttaaatcca gttaaagttt ttacaatatt aactccatat
    14701 ttttcatgag cgattctatc acccaaatca cttgttacaa aacttgaata tagagccgga
    14761 ttttttggaa tgctatttaa gcgttttaga tttgataatt ttcaatcaat taaaattggt
    14821 cctgtttgat ttccatctaa tcttacaaaa tgaccatcat gttttattgc cattccaaat
    14881 ctgtcagcat ctgggtcatt cataataata atatctgcat catgtttaat accatattca
    14941 agcggtattt ttcatgcagg atcaaattct ggatttggat ttacaacatt tttaaatgtt
    15001 tcatcttcaa atgcatgctc ttcaacctca ataacgttat atcctgattc acgtaatatt
    15061 tttggggtaa atttagttcc tgttccatta actgcgctaa aaataatttt taaatctttt
    15121 ttagcttctt gctctttttt gtacgtctct gttttagagc tagaaatagc aagttaaaat
    15181 aaggctagtc cgttatcaac ttgaaaaagt ggcaccgagt cggtgctttt ttgaattcgc
    15241 tag
//
